Addgene plasmid #211911: pNBU2_repA2
Purpose: (Empty Backbone) Replicative vector for protein expression in Bacteroidales with an aTc inducible promoter, terminator, and a barcoding site.
Depositing lab: Adam Arkin. Depositing organization: Lawrence Berkeley National Laboratory. Publication: Barcoded overexpression screens in gut Bacteroidales identify genes with roles in carbon utilization and stress resistance. Huang YY, Price MN, Hung A, Gal-Oz O, Tripathi S, Smith CW, Ho D, Carion H, Deutschbauer AM, Arkin AP. Nat Commun. 2024 Aug 5;15(1):6618. doi: 10.1038/s41467-024-50124-3. PubMed 39103350.
Backbone
  Vector backbone: pNBU2_erm-TetR-P1T_DP-GH023
  Modifications to backbone: Exchanged integron with a fragment from pKSH24 to make vector replicative in Bacteroidales.
  Vector type: Bacterial Expression
Growth in bacteria
  Bacterial resistance: Ampicillin, 100 μg/mL
  Growth temperature: 37°C
  Growth strain: Pir1
  Copy number: Unknown
Terms and licenses: Academic/Nonprofit Terms; Industry Terms: Not Available to Industry
How to cite: pNBU2_repA2 was a gift from Adam Arkin (Addgene plasmid # 211911 ; http://n2t.net/addgene:211911 ; RRID:Addgene_211911)
