[The description below was written by a language model from this plasmid's Addgene catalogue record and pLannotate feature annotations shown in this document.]
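Description:
pNBU2_repA2 is an empty-backbone bacterial expression vector built for inducible protein expression in gut Bacteroidales. It derives from pNBU2_erm-TetR-P1T_DP-GH023, a vector of the integrating pNBU2 family. According to the record, the integration module was exchanged for a fragment from pKSH24 so that the plasmid replicates autonomously in Bacteroidales instead of inserting into the chromosome. That replication fragment is not annotated in the feature table, which leaves roughly the last 1.8 kb of the 5,810 nt sequence without called features. In E. coli the plasmid is maintained through the R6K γ origin, which needs the pi initiator protein supplied in trans. This explains propagation in a pir+ strain, with selection by β-lactamase (ampicillin resistance). An incP oriT, with an adjacent traJ fragment, allows conjugative mobilisation from a suitable E. coli donor into the recipient. An erythromycin-resistance rRNA methylase gene (matched by the annotation software to ermC') provides a marker consistent with selection in Bacteroidales, as the "erm" in the parent's name suggests.

The expression module consists of a Tn10-type TetR repressor gene and a nearby region containing tet operator sequences, picked up only as short fragment matches to PLtetO-1 and TRE promoters. These hits most likely reflect the operator sites of the anhydrotetracycline-inducible promoter named in the catalogue entry, rather than those promoters themselves. TetR holds transcription off until aTc releases it from the operators. The record also states that a terminator and a barcoding site are present, though neither is annotated. No insert is carried. The associated work used the vector for barcoded overexpression libraries screened in gut Bacteroidales, where the barcode lets the abundance of each cloned fragment be tracked in pooled fitness assays.
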