Features (pLannotate 1.2.2; 9 found; start..end, strand, type, name):
    133..861     -  CDS            ermC': ERM_BACIU - Experimental evidence at protein level: Swiss-Prot protein existence level 1. This protein produces a dimethylation of the adenine residue at position 2085 in 23S rRNA, resulting in reduced affinity between ribosomes and macrolide-lincosamide-streptogramin B antibiotics. From Bacillus subtilis.
   1332..1348    +  promoter       AmpR promoter (fragment): bla
   1349..2209    +  CDS            AmpR: β-lactamase; bla; confers resistance to ampicillin, carbenicillin, and related antibiotics
   2262..2307    -  CDS            traJ (fragment): oriT-recognizing protein; traJ
   2340..2449    -  oriT           oriT: incP origin of transfer
   2620..3008    +  rep_origin     R6K γ ori: γ replication origin from E. coli plasmid R6K; requires the R6K initiator protein pi for replication
   3035..3658    -  CDS            TetR: tetracycline repressor TetR; tetR from transposon Tn10; TetR binds to the tetracycline operator tetO to inhibit transcription. This inhibition can be relieved by adding tetracycline or doxycycline.
   3927..3947    -  promoter       PLtetO-1 promoter (fragment): modified phage lambda PL promoter with tet operator sites (Lutz and Bujard, 1997)
   3990..4009    +  promoter       tight TRE promoter (fragment): Tet-responsive promoter PTight, consisting of seven tet operator sequences followed by the minimal CMV promoter
>Addgene plasmid #211911 | pNBU2_repA2 | addgene full sequence | sequence record 421618 | Addgene NGS Result
CGATGAGAAAAGACTAATATTTATCTATCCATTCAGTTTGATTTCTCAGGACTTTACATCGTCCTGAAAG
TATTTGTTGGTACCGAGGACGCGTAAACATTTACAGTTGCATGTGGCCTATTGTTTTTAGCCGTTAAATA
TTTTATAACTATTAAATAGCGATACAAATTGTTCGAAACTAATATTGTTTATATCATATATTCTCGCATG
TTTTAAAGCTTTATTAAATTGATTTTTTGTAAACAGTTTTTCGTACTCTTTGTTAACCCATTTCATTACA
AAAGTTTCATATTTTTTTCTCTCTTTAAATGCCATTTTTGCTGGCTTTCTTTTTAATACAATTAATGTGC
TATCCACTTTAGGTTTTGGATGGAAATAATACCTAGGAATTTTTGCTAATATAGAAATATCTACCTCTGC
CATTAACAGCAATGCTAGTGATCTGTTTGTATCTAATAACATTTTAGCAAAACCATATTCCACTATTAAA
TAACTTATTGTGGCTGAACTTTCAAAAACAATTTTTCGAATTATATTTGTGCTTATGTTGTAAGGTATGC
TGCCAAATATTTTATATGGATTGTGGCTAGGAAATGTAAATTTCAGTATATCATCATTTACTATTTGATA
GTTAGGATAATTTAAGAGCTTATTACGAGTTACCTCACATAATTTAGAATCAATTTCTATCGCCGTTACA
AAATTACATCTCTTTACCAATCCAGCAGTAAAATGACCTTTCCCTGCACCTATTTCAAAGATGTTATCTT
TTTCATCTAAACTTATGCAATTCATTATTTTTTCTATGTGATATTTTGAAGTAATAAAATTTTGACTATC
TTTTATATTTACTTTGTTCATTATAACCTCTCCTTAATTTATTGCATCTCTTTTCGAATATTTATGTTTT
TTGAGAAAAGAACGTACTCATGGTTCATCCCGATATGCGTATCGGTCTGTATATCAGCAACTTTCTATGT
GTTTCAACTACAATAGTCATCTATTCTCATCTTTCTGAGTCCACCCCCTGCAAAGCCCCTCTTTACGACA
TAAAAATTCGGTCGGAAAAGGTATGCAAAAGATGTTTCTCTCTTTAAGAGAAACTCTTCGGGATGCAAAA
ATATGAAAATAACTCCAATTCACCAAATTATATAGCGACTTTTTTACAAAATGCTAAAATTTGTTGATTT
CCGTCAAGCAATTGTTGAGCAAAAATGTCTTTTACGATAAAATGATACCTCAATATCAACTGTTTAGCAA
AACGATATTTCTCTTAAAGAGAGAAACACCTTTTTGTTCACCAATCCCCGACTTTTAATCCCGCGGCCAT
GATTGAAAAAGGAAGAGTATGAGTATTCAACATTTCCGTGTCGCCCTTATTCCCTTTTTTGCGGCATTTT
GCCTTCCTGTTTTTGCTCACCCAGAAACGCTGGTGAAAGTAAAAGATGCTGAAGATCAGTTGGGTGCACG
AGTGGGTTACATCGAACTGGATCTCAACAGCGGTAAGATCCTTGAGAGTTTTCGCCCCGAAGAACGTTTT
CCAATGATGAGCACTTTTAAAGTTCTGCTATGTGGCGCGGTATTATCCCGTATTGACGCCGGGCAAGAGC
AACTCGGTCGCCGCATACACTATTCTCAGAATGACTTGGTTGAGTACTCACCAGTCACAGAAAAGCATCT
TACGGATGGCATGACAGTAAGAGAATTATGCAGTGCTGCCATAACCATGAGTGATAACACTGCGGCCAAC
TTACTTCTGACAACGATCGGAGGACCGAAGGAGCTAACCGCTTTTTTGCACAACATGGGGGATCATGTAA
CTCGCCTTGATCGTTGGGAACCGGAGCTGAATGAAGCCATACCAAACGACGAGCGTGACACCACGATGCC
TGTAGCAATGGCAACAACGTTGCGCAAACTATTAACTGGCGAACTACTTACTCTAGCTTCCCGGCAACAA
TTAATAGACTGGATGGAGGCGGATAAAGTTGCAGGACCACTTCTGCGCTCGGCCCTTCCGGCTGGCTGGT
TTATTGCTGATAAATCTGGAGCCGGTGAGCGTGGGTCTCGCGGTATCATTGCAGCACTGGGGCCAGATGG
TAAGCCCTCCCGTATCGTAGTTATCTACACGACGGGGAGTCAGGCAACTATGGATGAACGAAATAGACAG
ATCGCTGAGATAGGTGCCTCACTGATTAAGCATTGGTAACTGTCAGACCAAGTTTACTCATAACGCGTCA
ATTCGAGGGGGATCAATTCCGTGATAGGTGGGCTGCCCTTCCTGGTTGGCTTGGTTTCATCAGCCATCCG
CTTGCCCTCATCTGTTACGCCGGCGGTAGCCGGCCAGCCTCGCAGAGCAGGATTCCCGTTGAGCACCGCC
AGGTGCGAATAAGGGACAGTGAAGAAGGAACACCCGCTCGCGGGTGGGCCTACTTCACCTATCCTGCCCG
GCTGACGCCGTTGGATACACCAAGGAAAGTCTACACGAACCCTTTGGCAAAATCCTGTATATCGTGCGAA
AAAGGATGGATATACCGAAAAAATCGCTATAATGACCCCGAAGCAGGGTTATGCAGCGGAAAACGGAATT
GATCCGGCCACGATGCGTCCGGCGTAGAGGATCTGAAGATCAGCAGTTCAACCTGTTGATAGTACGTACT
AAGCTCTCATGTTTCACGTACTAAGCTCTCATGTTTAACGTACTAAGCTCTCATGTTTAACGAACTAAAC
CCTCATGGCTAACGTACTAAGCTCTCATGGCTAACGTACTAAGCTCTCATGTTTCACGTACTAAGCTCTC
ATGTTTGAACAATAAAATTAATATAAATCAGCAACTTAAATAGCCTCTAAGGTTTTAAGTTTTATAAGAA
AAAAAAGAATATATAAGGCTTTTAAAGCTTTTAAGGTTTAACGGTTGTGGACAACAAGCCAGGGATGTAA
CGCACTGAGAAGCCCTTAGAGCCTCTCAAAGCAATTTTGAGTGACACAGGAACACTTAACGGCTGACATG
GGAATTCCCCTCCACCGCGGTGGCTTAAGACCCACTTTCACATTTAAGTTGTTTTTCTAATCCGCATATG
ATCAATTCAAGGCCGAATAAGAAGGCTGGCTCTGCACCTTGGTGATCAAATAATTCGATAGCTTGTCGTA
ATAATGGCGGCATACTATCAGTAGTAGGTGTTTCCCTTTCTTCTTTAGCGACTTGATGCTCTTGATCTTC
CAATACGCAACCTAAAGTAAAATGCCCCACAGCGCTGAGTGCATATAATGCATTCTCTAGTGAAAAACCT
TGTTGGCATAAAAAGGCTAATTGATTTTCGAGAGTTTCATACTGTTTTTCTGTAGGCCGTGTACCTAAAT
GTACTTTTGCTCCATCGCGATGACTTAGTAAAGCACATCTAAAACTTTTAGCGTTATTACGTAAAAAATC
TTGCCAGCTTTCCCCTTCTAAAGGGCAAAAGTGAGTATGGTGCCTATCTAACATCTCAATGGCTAAGGCG
TCGAGCAAAGCCCGCTTATTTTTTACATGCCAATACAATGTAGGCTGCTCTACACCTAGCTTCTGGGCGA
GTTTACGGGTTGTTAAACCTTCGATTCCGACCTCATTAAGCAGCTCTAATGCGCTGTTAATCACTTTACT
TTTATCTAATCTAGACATATTCGTTTAATATCATAAATAATTTATTTTATTTTAAAATGCGCGGGTGCAA
AGGTAAGAGGTTTTATTTTAACTACCAAATGTTTTCGGAAGTTTTTTCGCTTTTCTTTTTCTATCGTTTC
TCAGACTCTCTTAGCGAAAGGGAAAGAAGGTAAAGAAGAAAAACAAAACGCCTTTTCTTTTTTTGCACCC
GCTTTCCAAGAGAAGAAAGCCTTGTTAAATTGACTTAGTGTAAAAGCGCAGTACTGCTTGACCATAAGAA
CAAAAAAATCTCTATCACTGATAGGGATAAAGTTTGGAAGATAAAGCTAAAAGTTCTTATCTTTGCAGTC
TCCCTATCAGTGATAGAGAGGAAATAAAGACATATAAAAGAAAAGACACCATGCACGTGAGCCTCGGTAC
CAAATTCCAGAAAAGAGGCCTCCCGAAAGGGGGGCCTTTTTTCGTTTTGGTCCGCCTCGTGAGAGCTGAG
AGACGACATGTTACTATGCTCCATAACTTCCGTCTCTTATCAGTTTTTTTGATGAAGCGACCTCTATAAA
CCAAAAAAGAAACACTCCATTGCTTTACGGTAATTTTTAGTTTCTTTTTAGTTACTTTTACGGCATAGCA
TAACACATTGTGCTGTAATATCTTACAAAGGTCATCTACGACAAATTTCCGAGCATCTACGACAAATTTC
CGAGCATCTACGACAAATTTCCGAAAAAAACGGTTATCTACGACAAATATTCTACGCCATATATTTGTTT
TTGTCGTAGATAAATATTTCCTTTGCGAAAAGCATTAAAGTCATGGAGAAGAAAGACAAGAAACAGAGGG
ATATAGTCCTGTCGCAAGACAATGCGCTGACTACCGCACGCTACAAGTTCGACCTTATCGAAAAACGTGC
CCTATACTCCATTATACGAAATATCCGGGCGCAATACATCGAGAACGAGAACGGCAGACGGGACTTATTC
GATGATCTGATTATCACCATACACGAGGAAGAACTAAAGAAATGCGGTGACAATACCAAGATGCAAAACA
TCTACGATGCGCTAAAACGGCTTAGAAATCGCGATATAGAGATTAACAACGAAAAAATGTGGCTAAGTAT
CGGTTTTGTCAATTACGTCAAGCATATCAAAAATAAATCGTATTTTGAGGTGCAAGTTTCCAAAGAGGTA
CTACCCTATTACGTGGAACTCGCCCAAAACTTCACGAGTTACTCCATGACGGTAGCAATCGCACTCAAAA
GCACATTCTCGCAAAGGTTTTACGAACTGTGCTGCCAATACCGAAACGCCGGGTTCTTTTTCTACACAGT
CGAAAAGCTTCGGGAAATGTTCATGTTGGAAAAGAAATACAAACGGGGATGCGATTTCAAAAGGCGTGTA
CTTGACGATCCGCAAAAGGAACTCCGGGAGTTGTACAATGCCGGACAATGCGATTTATACTTCGAGTTCG
AGCCAAAGAGCTACAAAGGCAAGGAAGTTACCGAATACAAATTCTACGTTTACACAAGGCAAACCGAACA
ACAAAAGCTATTGGAATACGAAAGCGCAAAACAGGCGATCATCTACATAACAACCACTATTTCGAGGTTC
TCTAAAAGTGACAAAGGATATGTTAAGCGTGTAGTGAACGCCGTACAGTTACACCCGGAAATAGCCGTAC
AGGTGGCGCAAAAGATACAAAAGAAGTTTGAGCAATATATAGACAAGCCAGCCAAACAGATAGGGGCTAT
CATCCGGGTTTGCTTAATGGAAGATTTTGGTATAGAATAAAAAACATACAAGTATGAAAACAGGTGATAA
AGTTATCGTACCAGCCGAAATAAACGGCTATGGCAGAGATTTACGGGCAATAGTTACAGAGATAGAGAAG
TTCGCCGGGGCAATATTCGTAACAGTGATATTCACCGAACCATGTCCGGAAGCCTGCGGAAGAAGGGGGG
GGGTGTTTACCATGACTTCCAGCTAATAGCAAGGTGATTTATTTTGCTATAATCGCAATAAATTGCAATA
ATATCTGTGATAAATTGCTATAATAATACTTATAACTACCTTTGCAACAGAATATAGCATTTTACAGCAA
TGGGGAAAGGACAGGAAAGCAAGCAAAAGAGGAAAACACCGCTTACCACCATAGCGATATTAAAAGAATC
